>Addgene plasmid #59025 | AAVS1-TALEN-L | addgene full sequence | sequence record 292230 | Addgene NGS Result
CTCATGACCAAAATCCCTTAACGTGAGTTACGCGCGCGTCGTTCCACTGAGCGTCAGACCCCGTAGAAAA
GATCAAAGGATCTTCTTGAGATCCTTTTTTTCTGCGCGTAATCTGCTGCTTGCAAACAAAAAAACCACCG
CTACCAGCGGTGGTTTGTTTGCCGGATCAAGAGCTACCAACTCTTTTTCCGAAGGTAACTGGCTTCAGCA
GAGCGCAGATACCAAATACTGTTCTTCTAGTGTAGCCGTAGTTAGCCCACCACTTCAAGAACTCTGTAGC
ACCGCCTACATACCTCGCTCTGCTAATCCTGTTACCAGTGGCTGCTGCCAGTGGCGATAAGTCGTGTCTT
ACCGGGTTGGACTCAAGACGATAGTTACCGGATAAGGCGCAGCGGTCGGGCTGAACGGGGGGTTCGTGCA
CACAGCCCAGCTTGGAGCGAACGACCTACACCGAACTGAGATACCTACAGCGTGAGCTATGAGAAAGCGC
CACGCTTCCCGAAGGGAGAAAGGCGGACAGGTATCCGGTAAGCGGCAGGGTCGGAACAGGAGAGCGCACG
AGGGAGCTTCCAGGGGGAAACGCCTGGTATCTTTATAGTCCTGTCGGGTTTCGCCACCTCTGACTTGAGC
GTCGATTTTTGTGATGCTCGTCAGGGGGGCGGAGCCTATGGAAAAACGCCAGCAACGCGGCCTTTTTACG
GTTCCTGGCCTTTTGCTGGCCTTTTGCTCACATGTTCTTTCCTGCGTTATCCCCTGATTCTGTGGATAAC
CGTATTACCGCCTTTGAGTGAGCTGATACCGCTCGCCGCAGCCGAACGACCGAGCGCAGCGAGTCAGTGA
GCGAGGAAGCGGAAGGCGAGAGTAGGGAACTGCCAGGCATCAAACTAAGCAGAAGGCCCCTGACGGATGG
CCTTTTTGCGTTTCTACAAACTCTTTCTGTGTTGTAAAACGACGGCCAGTCTTAAGCTCGGGCCCCCTGG
GCGGTTCTGATAACGAGTAATCGTTAATCCGCAAATAACGTAAAAACCCGCTTCGGCGGGTTTTTTTATG
GGGGGAGTTTAGGGAAAGAGCATTTGTCAGAATATTTAAGGGCGCCTGTCACTTTGCTTGATATATGAGA
ATTATTTAACCTTATAAATGAGAAAAAAGCAACGCACTTTAAATAAGATACGTTGCTTTTTCGATTGATG
AACACCTATAATTAAACTATTCATCTATTATTTATGATTTTTTGTATATACAATATTTCTAGTTTGTTAA
AGAGAATTAAGAAAATAAATCTCGAAAATAATAAAGGGAAAATCAGTTTTTGATATCAAAATTATACATG
TCAACGATAATACAAAATATAATACAAACTATAAGATGTTATCAGTATTTATTATCATTTAGAATAAATT
TTGTGTCGCCCTTAATTGTGAGCGGATAACAATTACGAGCTTCATGCACAGTGGCGTTGACATTGATTAT
TGACTAGTTATTAATAGTAATCAATTACGGGGTCATTAGTTCATAGCCCATATATGGAGTTCCGCGTTAC
ATAACTTACGGTAAATGGCCCGCCTGGCTGACCGCCCAACGACCCCCGCCCATTGACGTCAATAATGACG
TATGTTCCCATAGTAACGCCAATAGGGACTTTCCATTGACGTCAATGGGTGGAGTATTTACGGTAAACTG
CCCACTTGGCAGTACATCAAGTGTATCATATGCCAAGTACGCCCCCTATTGACGTCAATGACGGTAAATG
GCCCGCCTGGCATTATGCCCAGTACATGACCTTATGGGACTTTCCTACTTGGCAGTACATCTACGTATTA
GTCATCGCTATTACCATGGTGATGCGGTTTTGGCAGTACATCAATGGGCGTGGATAGCGGTTTGACTCAC
GGGGATTTCCAAGTCTCCACCCCATTGACGTCAATGGGAGTTTGTTTTGGCACCAAAATCAACGGGACTT
TCCAAAATGTCGTAACAACTCCGCCCCATTGACGCAAATGGGCGGTAGGCGTGTACGGTGGGAGGTCTAT
ATAAGCAGAGCTCTCTGGCTAACTAGAGAACCCACTGCTTACTGGCTTATCGAAATTAATACGACTCACT
ATAGGGGCCACCATGGACTATAAGGACCACGACGGAGACTACAAGGATCATGATATTGATTACAAAGACG
ATGACGATAAGATGGCCCCAAAGAAGAAGCGGAAGGTCGGTATCCACGGAGTCCCAGCAGCCGTAGATTT
GAGAACTTTGGGATATTCACAGCAGCAGCAGGAAAAGATCAAGCCCAAAGTGAGGTCGACAGTCGCGCAG
CATCACGAAGCGCTGGTGGGTCATGGGTTTACACATGCCCACATCGTAGCCTTGTCGCAGCACCCTGCAG
CCCTTGGCACGGTCGCCGTCAAGTACCAGGACATGATTGCGGCGTTGCCGGAAGCCACACATGAGGCGAT
CGTCGGTGTGGGGAAACAGTGGAGCGGAGCCCGAGCGCTTGAGGCCCTGTTGACGGTCGCGGGAGAGCTG
AGAGGGCCTCCCCTTCAGCTGGACACGGGCCAGTTGCTGAAGATCGCGAAGCGGGGAGGAGTCACGGCGG
TCGAGGCGGTGCACGCGTGGCGCAATGCGCTCACGGGAGCACCCCTCAACCTGACCCCAGAGCAGGTCGT
GGCAATTGCGAGCCATGACGGGGGAAAGCAGGCACTCGAAACCGTCCAGAGGTTGCTGCCTGTGCTGTGC
CAAGCGCACGGACTTACGCCAGAGCAGGTCGTGGCAATTGCGAGCCATGACGGGGGAAAGCAGGCACTCG
AAACCGTCCAGAGGTTGCTGCCTGTGCTGTGCCAAGCGCACGGACTAACCCCAGAGCAGGTCGTGGCAAT
TGCGAGCCATGACGGGGGAAAGCAGGCACTCGAAACCGTCCAGAGGTTGCTGCCTGTGCTGTGCCAAGCG
CACGGGTTGACCCCAGAGCAGGTCGTGGCAATTGCGAGCCATGACGGGGGAAAGCAGGCACTCGAAACCG
TCCAGAGGTTGCTGCCTGTGCTGTGCCAAGCGCACGGCCTGACCCCAGAGCAGGTCGTGGCAATTGCGAG
CAACGGAGGGGGAAAGCAGGCACTCGAAACCGTCCAGAGGTTGCTGCCTGTGCTGTGCCAAGCGCACGGA
CTGACACCAGAGCAGGTCGTGGCAATTGCGAGCCATGACGGGGGAAAGCAGGCACTCGAAACCGTCCAGA
GGTTGCTGCCTGTGCTGTGCCAAGCGCACGGACTTACACCCGAACAAGTCGTGGCAATTGCGAGCCATGA
CGGGGGAAAGCAGGCACTCGAAACCGTCCAGAGGTTGCTGCCTGTGCTGTGCCAAGCGCACGGACTTACG
CCAGAGCAGGTCGTGGCAATTGCGAGCAACATCGGGGGAAAGCAGGCACTCGAAACCGTCCAGAGGTTGC
TGCCTGTGCTGTGCCAAGCGCACGGACTAACCCCAGAGCAGGTCGTGGCAATTGCGAGCCATGACGGGGG
AAAGCAGGCACTCGAAACCGTCCAGAGGTTGCTGCCTGTGCTGTGCCAAGCGCACGGGTTGACCCCAGAG
CAGGTCGTGGCAATTGCGAGCCATGACGGGGGAAAGCAGGCACTCGAAACCGTCCAGAGGTTGCTGCCTG
TGCTGTGCCAAGCGCACGGCCTGACCCCAGAGCAGGTCGTGGCAATTGCGAGCCATGACGGGGGAAAGCA
GGCACTCGAAACCGTCCAGAGGTTGCTGCCTGTGCTGTGCCAAGCGCACGGACTGACACCAGAGCAGGTC
GTGGCAATTGCGAGCCATGACGGGGGAAAGCAGGCACTCGAAACCGTCCAGAGGTTGCTGCCTGTGCTGT
GCCAAGCGCACGGCCTCACCCCAGAGCAGGTCGTGGCAATTGCGAGCAACATCGGGGGAAAGCAGGCACT
CGAAACCGTCCAGAGGTTGCTGCCTGTGCTGTGCCAAGCGCACGGACTTACGCCAGAGCAGGTCGTGGCA
ATTGCGAGCCATGACGGGGGAAAGCAGGCACTCGAAACCGTCCAGAGGTTGCTGCCTGTGCTGTGCCAAG
CGCACGGACTAACCCCAGAGCAGGTCGTGGCAATTGCGAGCAACATCGGGGGAAAGCAGGCACTCGAAAC
CGTCCAGAGGTTGCTGCCTGTGCTGTGCCAAGCGCACGGGTTGACCCCAGAGCAGGTCGTGGCAATTGCG
AGCAACAACGGGGGAAAGCAGGCACTCGAAACCGTCCAGAGGTTGCTGCCTGTGCTGTGCCAAGCGCACG
GACTCACGCCTGAGCAGGTAGTGGCTATTGCATCCAACGGAGGGGGCAGACCCGCACTGGAGTCAATCGT
GGCCCAGCTTTCGAGGCCGGACCCCGCGCTGGCCGCACTCACTAATGATCATCTTGTAGCGCTGGCCTGC
CTCGGCGGACGACCCGCCTTGGATGCGGTGAAGAAGGGGCTCCCGCACGCGCCTGCATTGATTAAGCGGA
CCAACAGAAGGATTCCCGAGAGGACATCACATCGAGTGGCAGGTTCCCAACTCGTGAAGAGTGAACTTGA
GGAGAAAAAGTCGGAGCTGCGGCACAAATTGAAATACGTACCGCATGAATACATCGAACTTATCGAAATT
GCTAGGAACTCGACTCAAGACAGAATCCTTGAGATGAAGGTAATGGAGTTCTTTATGAAGGTTTATGGAT
ACCGAGGGAAGCATCTCGGTGGATCACGAAAACCCGACGGAGCAATCTATACGGTGGGGAGCCCGATTGA
TTACGGAGTGATCGTCGACACGAAAGCCTACAGCGGTGGGTACAATCTTCCCATCGGGCAGGCAGATGAG
ATGCAACGTTATGTCGAAGAAAATCAGACCAGGAACAAACACATCAATCCAAATGAGTGGTGGAAAGTGT
ATCCTTCATCAGTGACCGAGTTTAAGTTTTTGTTTGTCTCTGGGCATTTCAAAGGCAACTATAAGGCCCA
GCTCACACGGTTGAATCACATTACGAACTGCAATGGTGCGGTTTTGTCCGTAGAGGAACTGCTCATTGGT
GGAGAAATGATCAAAGCGGGAACTCTGACACTGGAAGAAGTCAGACGCAAGTTTAACAATGGCGAGATCA
ATTTCCGCTCATAAAAAATCAGCCTCGACTGTGCCTTCTAGTTGCCAGCCATCTGTTGTTTGCCCCTCCC
CCGTGCCTTCCTTGACCCTGGAAGGTGCCACTCCCACTGTCCTTTCCTAATAAAATGAGGAAATTGCATC
ACAACACTCAACCCTATCTCGGTCTATTCTTTTGATTTATAAGGGATTTTGCCGATTTCGGCCTATTGGT
TAAAAAATGAGCTGATTTAACAAAAATTTAACGCGAATTAATTCTGTGGAATGTGTGTCAGTTAGGGTGT
GGAAAGTCCCCAGGCTCCCCAGCAGGCAGAAGTATGCAAAGCATGCATCTCAATTAGTCAGCAACCAGGT
GTGGAAAGTCCCCAGGCTCCCCAGCAGGCAGAAGTATGCAAAGCATGCATCTCAATTAGTCAGCAACCAT
AGTCCCGCCCCTAACTCCGCCCATCCCGCCCCTAACTCCGCCCAGTTCCGCCCATTCTCCGCCCCATGGC
TGACTAATTTTTTTTATTTATGCAGAGGCCGAGGCCGCCTCTGCCTCTGAGCTATTCCAGAAGTAGTGAG
GAGGCTTTTTTGGAGGCCTAGGCTTTTGCAAAAAGCTCCCGGGAGCTTGTATATCCATTTTCGGATCTGA
TCAGCACGTGATGAAAAAGCCTGAACTCACCGCGACGTCTGTCGAGAAGTTTCTGATCGAAAAGTTCGAC
AGCGTCTCCGACCTGATGCAGCTCTCGGAGGGCGAAGAATCTCGTGCTTTCAGCTTCGATGTAGGAGGGC
GTGGATATGTCCTGCGGGTAAATAGCTGCGCCGATGGTTTCTACAAAGATCGTTATGTTTATCGGCACTT
TGCATCGGCCGCGCTCCCGATTCCGGAAGTGCTTGACATTGGGGAATTCAGCGAGAGCCTGACCTATTGC
ATCTCCCGCCGTGCACAGGGTGTCACGTTGCAAGACCTGCCTGAAACCGAACTGCCCGCTGTTCTGCAGC
CGGTCGCGGAGGCCATGGATGCGATCGCTGCGGCCGATCTTAGCCAGACGAGCGGGTTCGGCCCATTCGG
ACCGCAAGGAATCGGTCAATACACTACATGGCGTGATTTCATATGCGCGATTGCTGATCCCCATGTGTAT
CACTGGCAAACTGTGATGGACGACACCGTCAGTGCGTCCGTCGCGCAGGCTCTCGATGAGCTGATGCTTT
GGGCCGAGGACTGCCCCGAAGTCCGGCACCTCGTGCACGCGGATTTCGGCTCCAACAATGTCCTGACGGA
CAATGGCCGCATAACAGCGGTCATTGACTGGAGCGAGGCGATGTTCGGGGATTCCCAATACGAGGTCGCC
AACATCTTCTTCTGGAGGCCGTGGTTGGCTTGTATGGAGCAGCAGACGCGCTACTTCGAGCGGAGGCATC
CGGAGCTTGCAGGATCGCCGCGGCTCCGGGCGTATATGCTCCGCATTGGTCTTGACCAACTCTATCAGAG
CTTGGTTGACGGCAATTTCGATGATGCAGCTTGGGCGCAGGGTCGATGCGACGCAATCGTCCGATCCGGA
GCCGGGACTGTCGGGCGTACACAAATCGCCCGCAGAAGCGCGGCCGTCTGGACCGATGGCTGTGTAGAAG
TACTCGCCGATAGTGGAAACCGACGCCCCAGCACTCGTCCGAGGGCAAAGGAATAGCACGTGCTACGAGA
TTTCGATTCCACCGCCGCCTTCTATGAAAGGTTGGGCTTCGGAATCGTTTTCCGGGACGCCGGCTGGATG
ATCCTCCAGCGCGGGGATCTCATGCTGGAGTTCTTCGCCCACCCCAACTTGTTTATTGCAGCTTATAATG
GTTACAAATAAAGCAATAGCATCACAAATTTCACAAATAAAGCATTTTTTTCACTGCATTCTAGTTGTGG
TTTGTCCAAACTCATCAATGTATCTTATCATGTCTGTATACCGTCGACCTCTAGCTAGAGCTTGGCGTAA
TCATGGTCATTACCAATGCTTAATCAGTGAGGCACCTATCTCAGCGATCTGTCTATTTCGTTCATCCATA
GTTGCCTGACTCCCCGTCGTGTAGATAACTACGATACGGGAGGGCTTACCATCTGGCCCCAGCGCTGCGA
TGATACCGCGAGAACCACGCTCACCGGCTCCGGATTTATCAGCAATAAACCAGCCAGCCGGAAGGGCCGA
GCGCAGAAGTGGTCCTGCAACTTTATCCGCCTCCATCCAGTCTATTAATTGTTGCCGGGAAGCTAGAGTA
AGTAGTTCGCCAGTTAATAGTTTGCGCAACGTTGTTGCCATCGCTACAGGCATCGTGGTGTCACGCTCGT
CGTTTGGTATGGCTTCATTCAGCTCCGGTTCCCAACGATCAAGGCGAGTTACATGATCCCCCATGTTGTG
CAAAAAAGCGGTTAGCTCCTTCGGTCCTCCGATCGTTGTCAGAAGTAAGTTGGCCGCAGTGTTATCACTC
ATGGTTATGGCAGCACTGCATAATTCTCTTACTGTCATGCCATCCGTAAGATGCTTTTCTGTGACTGGTG
AGTACTCAACCAAGTCATTCTGAGAATAGTGTATGCGGCGACCGAGTTGCTCTTGCCCGGCGTCAATACG
GGATAATACCGCGCCACATAGCAGAACTTTAAAAGTGCTCATCATTGGAAAACGTTCTTCGGGGCGAAAA
CTCTCAAGGATCTTACCGCTGTTGAGATCCAGTTCGATGTAACCCACTCGTGCACCCAACTGATCTTCAG
CATCTTTTACTTTCACCAGCGTTTCTGGGTGAGCAAAAACAGGAAGGCAAAATGCCGCAAAAAAGGGAAT
AAGGGCGACACGGAAATGTTGAATACTCATATTCTTCCTTTTTCAATATTATTGAAGCATTTATCAGGGT
TATTGTCTCATGAGCGGATACATATTTGAATGTATTTAGAAAAATAAACAAATAGGGGTCAGTGTTACAA
CCAATTAACCAATTCTGAACATTATCGCGAGCCCATTTATACCTGAATATGGCTCATAACACCCCTTG
Features (pLannotate 1.2.2; 20 found; start..end, strand, type, name):
     86..674     +  rep_origin     ori: high-copy-number ColE1/pMB1/pBR322/pUC origin of replication
    899..916     +  terminator     rrnB T2 terminator (fragment): transcription terminator T2 from the E. coli rrnB gene
    941..960     -  CDS            lacZα (fragment): LacZα fragment of β-galactosidase; lacZ fragment
   1416..1432    +  protein_bind   lac operator: The lac repressor binds to the lac operator to inhibit transcription in E. coli. This inhibition can be relieved by adding lactose or isopropyl-β-D-thiogalactopyranoside (IPTG). lac repressor encoded by lacI
   1459..1838    +  enhancer       CMV enhancer: human cytomegalovirus immediate early enhancer
   1839..2042    +  promoter       CMV promoter: human cytomegalovirus (CMV) immediate early promoter
   2038..2071    +  LTR            5' LTR (truncated) (fragment): truncated 5' long terminal repeat (LTR) from HIV-1
   2087..2105    +  promoter       T7 promoter: promoter for bacteriophage T7 RNA polymerase
   2179..2742    +  CDS            avrBs3 (fragment): AVRB3_XANEU - Experimental evidence at protein level: Swiss-Prot protein existence level 1. Avirulence protein. Acts as a transcription factor in C.annuum plants. In susceptible plants lacking the Bs3 resistance gene induces expression of a number of genes, including genes homologous to a family of auxin-induced genes, alpha-expansin genes, pectate lyase, anthocyanidin glucoside rhamnosyl transferase and at least one transcription factor, UPA20. Their expression leads to plant hypertrophy in mesophyll cells, probably mainly mediated by UPA20 (PubMed:17962565). In resistant plants induces the h
   4333..4539    +  CDS            pthXo1 (fragment): PTHX1_XANOP - Also known as tal2b. Experimental evidence at protein level: Swiss-Prot protein existence level 1. Avirulence protein. Acts as a transcription factor in rice, inducing expression of a number of host genes including SWEET11 (Os8N3, XA13, AC Q6YZF3) in susceptible plants with the Xa13 allele. Plants with the xa13 allele, which has an altered promoter, are resistant to bacterial blight caused by this bacterial strain and do not induce SWEET11. The xa13 allele elicits an atypical hypersensitive response (HR). PthXo1 binds SWEET11 promoter DNA in a sequence-specific manner. From Xanth
   4528..5115    +  CDS            fokIR (fragment): T2F1_PLAOK - Also known as rfoKI. Experimental evidence at protein level: Swiss-Prot protein existence level 1. Recognizes the double-stranded sequence 5'-GGATG-3'/3'-CATCC- 5' and cleaves respectively 14 bases after G-1 and 13 bases before C-1. From Planomicrobium okeanokoites (Planococcus okeanokoites) (Flavobacterium okeanokoites).
   5139..5250    +  polyA_signal   bGH poly(A) signal: bovine growth hormone polyadenylation signal
   5251..5359    +  rep_origin     f1 ori (fragment): f1 bacteriophage origin of replication; arrow indicates direction of (+) strand synthesis
   5373..5702    +  promoter       SV40 promoter: SV40 enhancer and early promoter
   5751..6776    +  CDS            HygR: aminoglycoside phosphotransferase from E. coli; aph(4)-Ia; confers resistance to hygromycin
   6786..6911    +  CDS            ble (fragment): BLE_KLEPN - Experimental evidence at protein level: Swiss-Prot protein existence level 1. Binding protein with a strong affinity to the bleomycin family of antibiotics. Binds to CL990; an antimitotic-antibiotic compound. From Klebsiella pneumoniae.
   6906..7027    +  polyA_signal   SV40 poly(A) signal: SV40 polyadenylation signal
   7080..7940    -  CDS            AmpR: β-lactamase; bla; confers resistance to ampicillin, carbenicillin, and related antibiotics
   7943..8039    -  promoter       AmpR promoter (fragment): bla
   8069..8093    -  CDS            KanR (fragment): aminoglycoside phosphotransferase; aph(3')-Ia; confers resistance to kanamycin
