[The description below was written by a language model from this plasmid's Addgene catalogue record and pLannotate feature annotations shown in this document.]
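Description:
AAVS1-TALEN-L is a mammalian expression plasmid encoding the "left" half of a TALE nuclease pair directed at the human AAVS1 safe-harbour locus within PPP1R12C. It is built on the pTALEN backbone and totals about 8.1 kb. Propagation in E. coli relies on a high-copy ColE1/pUC-type origin and an ampicillin resistance gene (β-lactamase). A fragment of the f1 origin is also present, along with small remnants of lacZα, KanR and ble sequences that appear to be cloning leftovers rather than functional parts. Although the catalogue lists "AAV" among the vector types, the feature table shows no inverted terminal repeats. That label therefore probably reflects the AAVS1 target rather than a viral packaging format.

The synthetic nuclease open reading frame of roughly 3 kb is driven by the CMV immediate-early enhancer and promoter, followed by a T7 promoter, and is terminated by the bovine growth hormone polyadenylation signal. According to the record, the protein carries an N-terminal 3xFlag tag and a nuclear localisation signal. The annotated coding segments match Xanthomonas TAL effector N- and C-terminal regions (avrBs3- and pthXo1-like). They flank an unannotated stretch that presumably holds the custom repeat array specifying the target sequence, and they are fused at the C terminus to the FokI cleavage domain. Because FokI cuts as a dimer, this construct is meant to be co-delivered with a partner right-hand TALEN so that the two bind adjacent half-sites and introduce a double-strand break at AAVS1. A separate SV40 promoter–hygromycin resistance–SV40 poly(A) cassette allows selection in mammalian cells. The associated work used it for targeted transgene integration at AAVS1 in human pluripotent stem cells as part of an inducible genome-editing platform.
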