Addgene plasmid #59025: AAVS1-TALEN-L
Purpose: TALEN designed to target the human AAVS1/PPP1R12C locus
Depositing lab: Danwei Huangfu. Depositing organization: Memorial Sloan-Kettering Cancer Center. Publication: An iCRISPR Platform for Rapid, Multiplexable, and Inducible Genome Editing in Human Pluripotent Stem Cells. Gonzalez F, Zhu Z, Shi ZD, Lelli K, Verma N, Li QV, Huangfu D. Cell Stem Cell. 2014 Jun 11. pii: S1934-5909(14)00205-7. doi: 10.1016/j.stem.2014.05.018. PubMed 24931489.
Backbone
  Vector backbone: pTALEN
  Backbone manufacturer: Feng Zhang Lab
  Backbone size w/o insert (bp): 8000
  Total vector size (bp): 8118
  Vector type: Mammalian Expression, AAV, TALEN
  Selectable markers: Hygromycin
Growth in bacteria
  Bacterial resistance: Ampicillin, 100 μg/mL
  Growth temperature: 37°C
  Growth strain: Stbl3
  Copy number: High Copy
Gene/Insert
  Gene/Insert name: AAVS1-TALEN-L
  Species: Synthetic
  Insert size (bp): 3012
  Promoter: CMV
  Tag / fusion protein: 3xFlag (N terminal on insert); NLS (N terminal on insert)
  Cloning method: Unknown
  Sequencing primers: 5′ CCAGTTGCTGAAGATCGCGAAGC; 3′ TGCCACTCGATGTGATGTCCTC
Terms and licenses: Academic/Nonprofit Terms; Industry Terms: Not Available to Industry
How to cite: AAVS1-TALEN-L was a gift from Danwei Huangfu (Addgene plasmid # 59025 ; http://n2t.net/addgene:59025 ; RRID:Addgene_59025)
