>Addgene plasmid #59025 | AAVS1-TALEN-L | addgene partial sequence | sequence record 93274 | BGH-rev 5'-TAGAAGGCACAGTCGAGG-3'
AATTGATCTCGCCATTGTTAAACTTGCGTCTGACTTCTTCCAGTGTCAGAGTTCCCGCTTTGATCATTTC
TCCACCAATGAGCAGTTCCTCTACGGACAAAACCGCACCATTGCAGTTCGTAATGTGATTCAACCGTGTG
AGCTGGGCCTTATAGTTGCCTTTGAAATGCCCAGAGACAAACAAAAACTTAAACTCGGTCACTGATGAAG
GATACACTTTCCACCACTCATTTGGATTGATGTGTTTGTTCCTGGTCTGATTTTCTTCGACATAACGTTG
CATCTCATCTGCCTGCCCGATGGGAAGATTGTACCCACCGCTGTAGGCTTTCGTGTCGACGATCACTCCG
TAATCAATCGGGCTCCCCACCGTATAGATTGCTCCGTCGGGTTTTCGTGATCCACCGAGATGCTTCCCTC
GGTATCCATAAACCTTCATAAAGAACTCCATTACCTTCATCTCAAGGATTCTGTCTTGAGTCGAGTTCCT
AGCAATTTCGATAAGTTCGATGTATTCATGCGGTACGTATTTCAATTTGTGCCGCAGCTCCGACTTTTTC
TCCTCAAGTTCACTCTTCACGAGTTGGGAACCTGCCACTCGATGTGATGTCCTC
