>Addgene plasmid #59025 | AAVS1-TALEN-L | addgene partial sequence | sequence record 93276 | CAGenhancer-F 5'-GGGCGTACTTGGCATATGAT-3'
CCAAGTGGGCAGTTTACCGTAAATACTCCACCCATTGACGTCAATGGAAAGTCCCTATTGGCGTTACTAT
GGGAACATACGTCATTATTGACGTCAATGGGCGGGGGTCGTTGGGCGGTCAGCCAGGCGGGCCATTTACC
GTAAGTTATGTAACGCGGAACTCCATATATGGGCTATGAACTAATGACCCCGTAATTGATTACTATTAAT
AACTAGTCAATAATCAATGTCAACGCCACTGTGCATGAAGCTCGTAATTGTTATCCGCTCACAATTAAGG
GCGACACAAAATTTATTCTAAATGATAATAAATACTGATAACATCTTATAGTTTGTATTATATTTTGTAT
TATCGTTGACATGTATAATTTTGATATCAAAAACTGATTTTCCCTTTATTATTTTCGAGATTTATTTTCT
TAATTCTCTTTAACAAACTAGAAATATTGTATATACAAAAAATCATAAATAATAGATGAATAGTTTAATT
ATAGGTGTTCATCAATCGAAAAAGCAACGTATCTTATTTAAAGTGCGTTGCTTTTTTCTCATTTATAAGG
TTAAATAATTCTCATATATCAAGCAAAGTGACAGGCGCCCTTAAATATTCTGACAAATGCTCTTTCCCTA
AACTCCCCCCATAAAAAAACCCGCCGAAGCGGGTTTTTACGTTATTTGCGGATTAACGATTACTCGTTAT
CAGAACCGCCCAGGGGGCCCGAGCTTAAGACTGGCC
