>Addgene plasmid #59025 | AAVS1-TALEN-L | addgene partial sequence | sequence record 93277 | zTALE-F 5'-CTCCCCTTCAGCTGGACAC-3'
CGGGGAGGAGTCACGGCGGTCGAGGCGGTGCACGCGTGGCGCAATGCGCTCACGGGAGCACCCCTCAACC
TGACCCCAGAGCAGGTCGTGGCAATTGCGAGCCATGACGGGGGAAAGCAGGCACTCGAAACCGTCCAGAG
GTTGCTGCCTGTGCTGTGCCAAGCGCACGGACTTACGCCAGAGCAGGTCGTGGCAATTGCGAGCCATGAC
GGGGGAAAGCAGGCACTCGAAACCGTCCAGAGGTTGCTGCCTGTGCTGTGCCAAGCGCACGGACTAACCC
CAGAGCAGGTCGTGGCAATTGCGAGCCATGACGGGGGAAAGCAGGCACTCGAAACCGTCCAGAGGTTGCT
GCCTGTGCTGTGCCAAGCGCACGGGTTGACCCCAGAGCAGGTCGTGGCAATTGCGAGCCATGACGGGGGA
AAGCAGGCACTCGAAACCGTCCAGAGGTTGCTGCCTGTGCTGTGCCAAGCGCACGGCCTGACCCCAGAGC
AGGTCGTGGCAATTGCGAGCAACGGAGGGGGAAAGCAGGCACTCGAAACCGTCCAGAGGTTGCTGCCTGT
GCTGTGCCAAGCGCACGGACTGACACCAGAGCAGGTCGTGGCAATTGCGAGCCATGACGGGGGAAAGCAG
GCACTCGAAACCGTCCAGAGGTTGCTGCCTGTGCTGTGCCAAGCGCACGGACTTACACCCGAACAAGTCG
TGGCAATTGCGAGCCATGACGGGGGAAAGCAGGCACTCGAAACCGTCCAGAGGTTGCTGCCTGTGCTGTG
CCAAGCGCACGGACTTACGCCAGAGCAGGTCGTGGCAATTGCGAGCAACATCGGGGGAAAGCAGGCACTC
