>Addgene plasmid #59025 | AAVS1-TALEN-L | addgene partial sequence | sequence record 93895 | CMV-F 5'-CGCAAATGGGCGGTAGGCGTG-3'
CTATATAAGCAGAGCTCTCTGGCTAACTAGAGAACCCACTGCTTACTGGCTTATCGAAATTAATACGACT
CACTATAGGGGCCACCATGGACTATAAGGACCACGACGGAGACTACAAGGATCATGATATTGATTACAAA
GACGATGACGATAAGATGGCCCCAAAGAAGAAGCGGAAGGTCGGTATCCACGGAGTCCCAGCAGCCGTAG
ATTTGAGAACTTTGGGATATTCACAGCAGCAGCAGGAAAAGATCAAGCCCAAAGTGAGGTCGACAGTCGC
GCAGCATCACGAAGCGCTGGTGGGTCATGGGTTTACACATGCCCACATCGTAGCCTTGTCGCAGCACCCT
GCAGCCCTTGGCACGGTCGCCGTCAAGTACCAGGACATGATTGCGGCGTTGCCGGAAGCCACACATGAGG
CGATCGTCGGTGTGGGGAAACAGTGGAGCGGAGCCCGAGCGCTTGAGGCCCTGTTGACGGTCGCGGGAGA
GCTGAGAGGGCCTCCCCTTCAGCTGGACACGGGCCAGTTGCTGAAGATCGCGAAGCGGGGAGGAGTCACG
GCGGTCGAGGCGGTGCACGCGTGGCGCAATGCGCTCACGGGAGCACCCCTCAACCTGACCCCAGAGCAGG
TCGTGGCAATTGCGAGCCATGACGGGGGAAAGCAGGCACTCGAAACCGTCCAGAGGTTGCTGCCTGTGCT
GTGCCAAGCGCACGGACTTACGCCAGAGCAGGTCGTGGCAATTGCGAGCCATGACGGGGG
