>Addgene plasmid #59025 | AAVS1-TALEN-L | addgene partial sequence | sequence record 160146 | zTALE-R 5'-CTTCTTCACCGCATCCAAG-3'
GCAGGCCAGCGCTACAAGATGATCATTAGTGAGTGCGGCCAGCGCGGGGTCCGGCCTCGAAAGCTGGGCC
ACGATTGACTCCAGTGCGGGTCTGCCCCCTCCGTTGGATGCAATAGCCACTACCTGCTCAGGCGTGAGTC
CGTGCGCTTGGCACAGCACAGGCAGCAACCTCTGGACGGTTTCGAGTGCCTGCTTTCCCCCGTTGTTGCT
CGCAATTGCCACGACCTGCTCTGGGGTCAACCCGTGCGCTTGGCACAGCACAGGCAGCAACCTCTGGACG
GTTTCGAGTGCCTGCTTTCCCCCGATGTTGCTCGCAATTGCCACGACCTGCTCTGGGGTTAGTCCGTGCG
CTTGGCACAGCACAGGCAGCAACCTCTGGACGGTTTCGAGTGCCTGCTTTCCCCCGTCATGGCTCGCAAT
TGCCACGACCTGCTCTGGCGTAAGTCCGTGCGCTTGGCACAGCACAGGCAGCAACCTCTGGACGGTTTCG
AGTGCCTGCTTTCCCCCGATGTTGCTCGCAATTGCCACGACCTGCTCTGGGGTGAGGCCGTGCGCTTGGC
ACAGCACAGGCAGCAACCTCTGGACGGTTTCGAGTGCCTGCTTTCCCCCGTCATGGCTCGCAATTGCCAC
GACCTGCTCTGGTGTCAGTCCGTGCGCTTGGCACAGCACAGGCAGCAACCTCTGGACGGTTTCGAGTGCC
TGCTTTCCCCCGTCATGGCTCGCAATTGCCACGACCTGCTCTGGGGTCAGGCCGTGCGCTTGGCACAGCA
CAGGCAGCAACCTCTGGACGGTTTCGAGTGCCTGCTTTCCCCCGTCATGGCTCGCAATTGCCACGACCTG
CTCTGGGGTCAA
